>Addgene plasmid #217658 | RepairTemplate_Smc4-mAID-HaloTAG | addgene full sequence | sequence record 438224 | Addgene NGS Result
TGTATTTTATACAACTCATAATCCTTTACAAATAGAAAAAAATCAGTAATACACTGAATCAACTTGAAGA
ATCTTCAGCATAAAGTACGCGTTCAGCCGGAAATCTCGAGCGTCGACAGCCAGCGCGCGATCTCGCTGCC
GATCAGGTCCGGGTTGTCTTCTTGCAGCAGATTCAGACCCGGGCCGATGTCCACAGCCTTGCAGTTAGGC
AGGCTTTTGGCCAGGCGAGCGGCTTCGGCCGGTGGGATCAGAACGCCTGGGGTGCCCCAGAACAGCAGCT
TCGGGACAGGGGACTGGTGCAGCCAGTCCATGTATTCTTCGACCAGCGCGACGATGTTCGCTGGCTCACC
GGCGATTGGCAGCTCGTTTGGGAAGCGCCACAGTGGCTCGCGGTCAACAGGATTCAGGAACGGCTCGCGG
TAATGGTCCATCTCGACTTCAGTCAGCGGGCGGACGACACCCATCGGCAGCGTACCCTCGATAAAAACGT
TCTGATCGATGATCAGCTTGCGGCCGACGTCGGTGGTGCGGAAGGCCTGGAAGGTCTCGCGGGCAAATTC
TGGCCATTCGTCCCAGGTCGGGATAGGGCGGATGAACTCCATAAATGCAATACCTTTGACGCGCTCTGGA
TTGCGCTTGGCCCAGTGGAAACCCAGAGCGGAGCCCCAGTCGTGAATGACCAGGACGACCTCTTCCAGAC
CCAGGGCTTCGATGAAGGCATCCATGAAGCGGACGTGGTCGTCGAAGAAATAACCCAGGTCTGGTTTGTC
GGATTTGCCCATACCGATCAGGTCTGGAGCAATGCAGCGATGGGTCGGTGCAACATGCGGGATGATGTTG
CGCCACACGTAGGAGGAGGTCGGGTTACCGTGCAGGAACAGCACAGGGGTGCCATCGCGCGGACCAACAT
CGACGTAGTGCATGCGCTCGCCCAGGACTTCCACATAATGGGGGTCGAATGGAAAGCCAGTACCGATTTC
TGCGATATCTCCACCTCCACCTCCCTTATACATCCTCAAATCGATTTTCCTCAAGTATGGTGCTCCGTCC
ATTGATACCTTCACGAATGCAGCTGCCTCTGGTCCACCGCTTGATTTTTGGCAGGAAACCATCACGTTCT
TCCGGTATGATCTCACCGGTGGCCATCCCACAACTTGTGCCTTGGCCGGAGGTTTGGCTGGATCTTTAGG
ACAAGCACTCTTCTCCTTATGGCTGCCGCGCGGCACCAGGCCGCTGCTATGATGGTGATGATGGTGACTG
CTCGTCGACTGCAGAATTCGAAGCTTGAGCTCGAGATCTGAGTAACAAAGTCCTTTTGACGCTATCTCCT
TCGGATTTACAGCAACACTTTTTGTTATGTTGTATGTCTTGTAAATTCCAATAAGTCTATCCGAAATCTC
AAACATATTATTTCGAAGAGAAATTATTATGAACTGTGCATTTTTTGTTTGTTCCTAAAGAGAAACAAAG
AAAAGTCAAACATTAAGTAATAACAGGTAAATCACACAAACATGTAACCTCAAATATTTTTTGGACAATA
AACATTACATTGATAACATGTAAAGGAATGATGGCAGGAATAATTCATAAAACAGTATTTGAGTGTGAAA
GGAATTTGGTTATTTTGACTTCTAGTGGAAAAGATCTAGGAAGATGACCTAGGATTCTAGCTGTGATTCT
GCTACTAATTTGCATTTTTAATTTATATTTTACTCCTCCAAAATGGAAATATTTGGTTCAAATAAAAAAT
AATTTGGTCTCCACTGATACCAGAGGAGATGGAGATGGAGTTATTAGACAATAAAGAAAAAGCTCAATTG
TAAGAAATAAAGAATTCCATGTGTAATGATTAGGATACCCCTAAAAGTTTCTGGAATGAAAATCCCAAAA
TGATTACTTACATATATATAAAATGCAACAATGGACACATTTTTAAAATCAAGGGCTGCATCAATCTCAT
CCATGAAGTAAAGGGGAGTGGGCTTGTAGTGGTGAAGAGCAAATACTAAAGCCAATGAACTAAGTGTTTT
CTCTCCTCCCGAAAGGTTGAAGATCTTTTTCCAACTTTTCTTAGGTGGTCGAACACTGAAATGATTAAGA
AAATATCTGCAGAATTCCAGCACACTGGCGGCCGTTACTAGTGGATCCGAGCTCGGTACCAAGCTTGGCG
TAATCATGGTCATAGCTGTTTCCTGTGTGAAATTGTTATCCGCTCACAATTCCACACAACATACGAGCCG
GAAGCATAAAGTGTAAAGCCTGGGGTGCCTAATGAGTGAGCTAACTCACATTAATTGCGTTGCGCTCACT
GCCCGCTTTCCAGTCGGGAAACCTGTCGTGCCAGCTGCATTAATGAATCGGCCAACGCGCGGGGAGAGGC
GGTTTGCGTATTGGGCGCTCTTCCGCTTCCTCGCTCACTGACTCGCTGCGCTCGGTCGTTCGGCTGCGGC
GAGCGGTATCAGCTCACTCAAAGGCGGTAATACGGTTATCCACAGAATCAGGGGATAACGCAGGAAAGAA
CATGTGAGCAAAAGGCCAGCAAAAGGCCAGGAACCGTAAAAAGGCCGCGTTGCTGGCGTTTTTCCATAGG
CTCCGCCCCCCTGACGAGCATCACAAAAATCGACGCTCAAGTCAGAGGTGGCGAAACCCGACAGGACTAT
AAAGATACCAGGCGTTTCCCCCTGGAAGCTCCCTCGTGCGCTCTCCTGTTCCGACCCTGCCGCTTACCGG
ATACCTGTCCGCCTTTCTCCCTTCGGGAAGCGTGGCGCTTTCTCATAGCTCACGCTGTAGGTATCTCAGT
TCGGTGTAGGTCGTTCGCTCCAAGCTGGGCTGTGTGCACGAACCCCCCGTTCAGCCCGACCGCTGCGCCT
TATCCGGTAACTATCGTCTTGAGTCCAACCCGGTAAGACACGACTTATCGCCACTGGCAGCAGCCACTGG
TAACAGGATTAGCAGAGCGAGGTATGTAGGCGGTGCTACAGAGTTCTTGAAGTGGTGGCCTAACTACGGC
TACACTAGAAGAACAGTATTTGGTATCTGCGCTCTGCTGAAGCCAGTTACCTTCGGAAAAAGAGTTGGTA
GCTCTTGATCCGGCAAACAAACCACCGCTGGTAGCGGTGGTTTTTTTGTTTGCAAGCAGCAGATTACGCG
CAGAAAAAAAGGATCTCAAGAAGATCCTTTGATCTTTTCTACGGGGTCTGACGCTCAGTGGAACGAAAAC
TCACGTTAAGGGATTTTGGTCATGAGATTATCAAAAAGGATCTTCACCTAGATCCTTTTAAATTAAAAAT
GAAGTTTTAAATCAATCTAAAGTATATATGAGTAAACTTGGTCTGACAGTTACCAATGCTTAATCAGTGA
GGCACCTATCTCAGCGATCTGTCTATTTCGTTCATCCATAGTTGCCTGACTCCCCGTCGTGTAGATAACT
ACGATACGGGAGGGCTTACCATCTGGCCCCAGTGCTGCAATGATACCGCGAGACCCACGCTCACCGGCTC
CAGATTTATCAGCAATAAACCAGCCAGCCGGAAGGGCCGAGCGCAGAAGTGGTCCTGCAACTTTATCCGC
CTCCATCCAGTCTATTAATTGTTGCCGGGAAGCTAGAGTAAGTAGTTCGCCAGTTAATAGTTTGCGCAAC
GTTGTTGCCATTGCTACAGGCATCGTGGTGTCACGCTCGTCGTTTGGTATGGCTTCATTCAGCTCCGGTT
CCCAACGATCAAGGCGAGTTACATGATCCCCCATGTTGTGCAAAAAAGCGGTTAGCTCCTTCGGTCCTCC
GATCGTTGTCAGAAGTAAGTTGGCCGCAGTGTTATCACTCATGGTTATGGCAGCACTGCATAATTCTCTT
ACTGTCATGCCATCCGTAAGATGCTTTTCTGTGACTGGTGAGTACTCAACCAAGTCATTCTGAGAATAGT
GTATGCGGCGACCGAGTTGCTCTTGCCCGGCGTCAATACGGGATAATACCGCGCCACATAGCAGAACTTT
AAAAGTGCTCATCATTGGAAAACGTTCTTCGGGGCGAAAACTCTCAAGGATCTTACCGCTGTTGAGATCC
AGTTCGATGTAACCCACTCGTGCACCCAACTGATCTTCAGCATCTTTTACTTTCACCAGCGTTTCTGGGT
GAGCAAAAACAGGAAGGCAAAATGCCGCAAAAAAGGGAATAAGGGCGACACGGAAATGTTGAATACTCAT
ACTCTTCCTTTTTCAATTCAGAAGAACTCGTCAAGAAGGCGATAGAAGGCGATGCGCTGCGAATCGGGAG
CGGCGATACCGTAAAGCACGAGGAAGCGGTCAGCCCATTCGCCGCCAAGCTCTTCAGCAATATCACGGGT
AGCCAACGCTATGTCCTGATAGCGGTCCGCCACACCCAGCCGGCCACAGTCGATGAATCCAGAAAAGCGG
CCATTTTCCACCATGATATTCGGCAAGCAGGCATCGCCATGGGTCACGACGAGATCCTCGCCGTCGGGCA
TGCGCGCCTTGAGCCTGGCGAACAGTTCGGCTGGCGCGAGCCCCTGATGCTCTTCGTCCAGATCATCCTG
ATCGACAAGACCGGCTTCCATCCGAGTACGTGCTCGCTCGATGCGATGTTTCGCTTGGTGGTCGAATGGG
CAGGTAGCCGGATCAAGCGTATGCAGCCGCCGCATTGCATCAGCCATGATGGATACTTTCTCGGCAGGAG
CAAGGTGGGATGACAGGAGATCCTGCCCCGGCACTTCGCCCAATAGCAGCCAGTCCCTTCCCGCTTCAGT
GACAACGTCGAGCACAGCTGCGCAAGGAACGCCCGTCGTGGCCAGCCACGATAGCCGCGCTGCCTCGTCC
TGCAGTTCATTCAGGGCACCGGACAGGTCGGTCTTGACAAAAAGAACCGGGCGCCCCTGCGCTGACAGCC
GGAACACGGCGGCATCAGAGCAGCCGATTGTCTGTTGTGCCCAGTCATAGCCGAATAGCCTCTCCACCCA
AGCGGCCGGAGAACCTGCGTGCAATCCATCTTGTTCAATCATGCGAAACGATCCTCATCCTGTCTCTTGA
TCAGATCTTGATCCCCTGCGCCATCAGATCCTTGGCGGCAAGAAAGCCATCCAGTTTACTTTGCAGGGCT
TCCCAACCTTACCAGAGGGCGCCCCAGCTGGCAATTCCGGTTCGCTTGCTGTCCATAAAACCGCCCAGTC
TAGCTATCGCCATGTAAGCCCACTGCAAGCTACCTGCTTTCTCTTTGCGCTTGCGTTTTCCCTTGTCCAG
ATAGCCCAGTAGCTGACATTCATCCGGGGTCAGCACCGTTTCTGCGGACTGGCTTTCTACGTGTTCCGCT
TCCTTTAGCAGCCCTTGCGCCCTGAATTTTGTTAAAATTCGCGTTAAATTTTTGTTAAATCAGCTCATTT
TTTAACCAATAGGCCGAAATCGGCAAAATCCCTTATAAATCAAAAGAATAGACCGAGATAGGGT
[37 nt withheld, positions 5455-5491]
AAAGAACGTGGACTCCAACGTCAAAGG
[49 nt withheld, positions 5519-5567]
T
[91 nt withheld, positions 5569-5659]
G
[124 nt withheld, positions 5661-5784]
CCATTCGCCATTCAGGCTGCGCAACTGTTGGGAAGGGCGATCGGTGCGGGCCTCTTCGCTATTACGCCAG
CTGGCGAAAGGGGGATGTGCTGCAAGGCGATTAAGTTGGGTAACGCCAGGGTTTTCCCAGTCACGACGTT
GTAAAACGACGGCCAGTGAATTGTAATACGACTCACTATAGGGCGAATTGGGCCCTCTAGATGCATGCTC
GAGCGGCCGCCAGTGTGATGGATCCTTAGCATTATAACATTCTTGAGCCAATAGTGTAAAAATACGCTGA
CAATTTTATAGGCAAACATTACTCAAGGTATCTTACTTTCCACTTATTACTAAAGTAATTAACCCCTAAA
TAGATGCTCCTCAACAGTGGGACTACATCCTGGTAAACCTATCATAAGTTGAAACTATCAAGTTGAAATG
CATTTAGTACCCGGATAAACCTATCATAAAGTTGAAAATTTGTAAATTGAACCAGTGTAAATCAGAGGCC
ATCTTACTTCATACTCATGAAGCAACTATAGTGGGATATTTTTCAACTTACGAGATAGCCTAGGCTTGTT
GAAACACTGTCCTAATTTACTGGCTCTCTGGTAATTAAGTCATAAATGGTCAAACATCAAATTCTAGAAA
AGCATATATTTAAATTCTCATCACTATAATTCAGAATGACTGGTTTACAAATATATGTTCATAGTATTTG
GGTAATAACTGTGGTGATTGTCTCAACTGGCAAGCTAAGTGGAATGCCTTAAAGAATCTATCCAAGATTA
GTTGGCAGGCATTTCCAGTGTTGGTAAATCAAAGGCCCACGAAGGTATGCTGAGCCTTGATAGCACAACC
TTGCTTAGGACTTTGCCTCAACTAACATACTTTTTAGTTTGGCAAGTTACCTGACCCTCCAGGTAACTCA
TTTTTCTCCATAGTCTGCTACTTACAAGATTGTCATATTTTTGTAATCTAGAAGCAATTATAGAGAATAT
TTTATTAGACTTTACAAATGACAACTGCATAAAACAGAAACCAGTTTCATGATCTAGTTTAGGGAGTA
Features (pLannotate 1.2.2; 17 found; start..end, strand, type, name):
     96..983     -  CDS            HaloTag®: modified bacterial dehalogenase that forms covalent bonds with chloroalkane derivatives
   1006..1208    -  CDS            mini-AID (fragment): minimal degron from the auxin-responsive IAA17 protein of Arabidopsis thaliana (Kubota et al., 2013) acts as an auxin-inducible degron (AID) in the presence of TIR1
   1212..1229    -  CDS            thrombin site: thrombin recognition and cleavage site
   1263..1303    -  misc_feature   MCS (fragment): multiple cloning site
   1905..2090    -  CDS            SMC4 (fragment): SMC4_YEAST - Experimental evidence at protein level: Swiss-Prot protein existence level 1. Central component of the condensin complex, a complex required for conversion of interphase chromatin into mitotic-like condense chromosomes. The condensin complex probably introduces positive supercoils into relaxed DNA in the presence of type I topoisomerases and converts nicked DNA into positive knotted forms in the presence of type II topoisomerases. From Saccharomyces cerevisiae (strain ATCC 204508 / S288c) (Baker's yeast).
   2203..2219    -  protein_bind   lac operator: The lac repressor binds to the lac operator to inhibit transcription in E. coli. This inhibition can be relieved by adding lactose or isopropyl-β-D-thiogalactopyranoside (IPTG). lac repressor encoded by lacI
   2227..2257    -  promoter       lac promoter: promoter for the E. coli lac operon
   2272..2293    -  protein_bind   CAP binding site: CAP binding activates transcription in the presence of cAMP. E. coli catabolite activator protein
   2306..2398    -  CDS            lacI (fragment): lac repressor; lacI; The lac repressor binds to the lac operator to inhibit transcription in E. coli. This inhibition can be relieved by adding lactose or isopropyl-β-D-thiogalactopyranoside (IPTG).
   2581..3169    -  rep_origin     ori: high-copy-number ColE1/pMB1/pBR322/pUC origin of replication
   3340..4200    -  CDS            AmpR: β-lactamase; bla; confers resistance to ampicillin, carbenicillin, and related antibiotics
   4201..4217    -  promoter       AmpR promoter (fragment): bla
   4221..5012    -  CDS            neo: KKA2_KLEPN - Also known as kan, nptII. Experimental evidence at protein level: Swiss-Prot protein existence level 1. Resistance to kanamycin, neomycin, paromomycin, ribostamycin, butirosin and gentamicin B. From Klebsiella pneumoniae.
   5044..5343    -  CDS            tnpA (fragment): TN5P_ECOLX - Also known as tnp. Experimental evidence at protein level: Swiss-Prot protein existence level 1. Mediates transposition of transposon Tn5 by a 'cut and paste' mechanism. First, the monomeric transposase binds the 19 bp inverted DNA repeats flanking the transposon. Then, dimerization of the DNA- bound transposase creates a synaptic DNA complex. After nicking of the first DNA strand, excision of the transposon proceeds through a series of intermediates. The transposase then mediates the insertion of the transposon at a new site by strand transfer. The activity of the wild- type tran
   5356..5784    -  rep_origin     f1 ori (sequence partly withheld): f1 bacteriophage origin of replication; arrow indicates direction of (+) strand synthesis
   5788..5945    -  CDS            lacZα (fragment): LacZα fragment of β-galactosidase; lacZ fragment
   5948..5966    +  promoter       T7 promoter: promoter for bacteriophage T7 RNA polymerase
