[The description below was written by a language model from this plasmid's Addgene catalogue record and pLannotate feature annotations shown in this document.]
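Description:
RepairTemplate_Smc4-mAID-HaloTAG is a homology-directed repair donor plasmid built on the pCR2.1 cloning backbone, intended to knock a degron-plus-labelling tag into the endogenous human SMC4 locus. The roughly 2.9 kb insert was synthesised as a gene fragment and blunt-end cloned into the EcoRV-digested backbone, giving a 6.8 kb plasmid. It is maintained in E. coli at high copy through a ColE1/pUC-type origin and can be selected with ampicillin (β-lactamase) and kanamycin (neo/nptII, accompanied by a remnant of Tn5 sequence). The backbone also carries an f1 origin, the lac promoter/operator region, a disrupted lacZα fragment and a T7 promoter, which are standard pCR2.1 elements flanking the cloning site.

Within the insert, the annotation detects a segment of SMC4 coding sequence (matched by homology to the yeast protein, although the record lists the insert as human). In the same orientation it is followed by a short linker region containing a thrombin cleavage site, then a mini-AID degron derived from Arabidopsis IAA17, and then HaloTag. This order is consistent with a C-terminal fusion to SMC4, a core subunit of the condensin complex. The unannotated stretches around these features presumably correspond to genomic homology arms, though the record does not define their boundaries. It also does not state the nuclease or guide RNA to be used with the donor. No mammalian promoter or mammalian selection cassette is annotated, which fits a template that relies on the endogenous SMC4 promoter after integration, despite the catalogue's "mammalian expression" label. In cells expressing TIR1, the mini-AID allows rapid auxin-induced depletion of SMC4. HaloTag permits covalent labelling with chloroalkane ligands for imaging or detection. The associated work addressed sister chromatid resolution and loop extrusion.
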