Addgene plasmid #217658: RepairTemplate_Smc4-mAID-HaloTAG
Depositing lab: Daniel Gerlich. Publication: Cohesin-mediated DNA loop extrusion resolves sister chromatids in G2 phase. Batty P, Langer CC, Takacs Z, Tang W, Blaukopf C, Peters JM, Gerlich DW. EMBO J. 2023 Aug 15;42(16):e113475. doi: 10.15252/embj.2023113475. Epub 2023 Jun 26. PubMed 37357575.
Backbone
  Vector backbone: pCR2.1
  Backbone size w/o insert (bp): 3913
  Total vector size (bp): 6832
  Modifications to backbone: The backbone was digested with EcoRV. Insert ordered as gBlock and blunt-end cloned into vector
  Vector type: Mammalian Expression, Bacterial Expression
Growth in bacteria
  Bacterial resistance: Ampicillin and Kanamycin, 100 & 50 μg/mL
  Growth temperature: 37°C
  Growth strain: DH5alpha
  Copy number: High Copy
Gene/Insert
  Gene/Insert name: SMC4-mAID-HaloTag
  Species: H. sapiens (human)
  Insert size (bp): 2918
  Entrez Gene: SMC4 (a.k.a. CAP-C, CAPC, SMC-4, SMC4L1)
  Cloning method: Restriction Enzyme; 5′ cloning site EcoRV (destroyed during cloning); 3′ cloning site None (unknown if destroyed)
  Sequencing primers: 5′ CAGGAAACAGCTATGAC; 3′ TAATACGACTCACTATAGGG
How to cite: RepairTemplate_Smc4-mAID-HaloTAG was a gift from Daniel Gerlich (Addgene plasmid # 217658 ; http://n2t.net/addgene:217658 ; RRID:Addgene_217658)
